Addgene plasmid #140537: pMK233 (AAVS1 CMV-AtAFB2)
Purpose: AAVS1 CMV-AtAFB2
Depositing lab: Masato Kanemaki. Depositing organization: National Institute of Genetics. Publication: The auxin-inducible degron 2 technology provides sharp degradation control in yeast, mammalian cells, and mice. Yesbolatova A, Saito Y, Kitamoto N, Makino-Itou H, Ajima R, Nakano R, Nakaoka H, Fukui K, Gamo K, Tominari Y, Takeuchi H, Saga Y, Hayashi KI, Kanemaki MT. Nat Commun. 2020 Nov 11;11(1):5701. doi: 10.1038/s41467-020-19532-z. PubMed 33177522.
Backbone
  Vector backbone: pMK232 (CMV-OsTIR1)
  Vector type: Mammalian Expression
  Selectable markers: Puromycin
Growth in bacteria
  Bacterial resistance: Ampicillin, 100 μg/mL
  Growth temperature: 37°C
  Growth strain: DH5alpha
  Copy number: High Copy
Gene/Insert
  Gene/Insert name: CMV-AtAFB2
  Species: H. sapiens (human)
Terms and licenses: Academic/Nonprofit Terms; Industry Terms: Not Available to Industry
How to cite: pMK233 (AAVS1 CMV-AtAFB2) was a gift from Masato Kanemaki (Addgene plasmid # 140537 ; http://n2t.net/addgene:140537 ; RRID:Addgene_140537)
