[The description below was written by a language model from this plasmid's Addgene catalogue record and pLannotate feature annotations shown in this document.]
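Description:
pMK233 (AAVS1 CMV-AtAFB2) is a mammalian expression and genome-targeting donor plasmid of about 9.6 kb, derived from pMK232 (CMV-OsTIR1), presumably with the OsTIR1 coding sequence exchanged for AtAFB2. It is maintained in E. coli as a high-copy plasmid through a ColE1/pUC-type origin and selected with ampicillin via the β-lactamase gene. The annotated backbone also carries an intact Tn5 NeoR/KanR gene. Remnants of cloning-vector elements are present as well: lacI, lacZα, ccdB and tnpA fragments, the lac promoter/operator, and T3 and T7 promoters. These appear to be backbone leftovers rather than functional parts of the payload.

The payload sits between left and right homology arms taken from the AAVS1 safe-harbour locus in intron 1 of human PPP1R12C, so the cassette can be inserted there by homology-directed repair, typically after nuclease cleavage of the site. Between the arms, the CMV enhancer and promoter drive the Arabidopsis thaliana AFB2 coding sequence, terminated by an SV40 polyadenylation signal. AFB2 is an auxin-receptor F-box protein that assembles into SCF E3 ubiquitin ligase complexes. A second unit follows in which the human PGK promoter drives puromycin N-acetyltransferase with a bGH poly(A) signal, allowing puromycin selection of integrants. The catalogue lists the insert species as human, but the feature table identifies the coding sequence as of plant origin; only the homology arms are human.

The associated publication concerns auxin-inducible degron technology. The construct is therefore suited to making human cell lines that stably express AtAFB2 from AAVS1, so that degron-tagged proteins can be degraded on auxin addition, as an alternative to OsTIR1-based lines.
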