Features (pLannotate 1.2.2; 26 found; start..end, strand, type, name):
      2..94      +  CDS            lacI (fragment): lac repressor; lacI; The lac repressor binds to the lac operator to inhibit transcription in E. coli. This inhibition can be relieved by adding lactose or isopropyl-β-D-thiogalactopyranoside (IPTG).
    107..128     +  protein_bind   CAP binding site: CAP binding activates transcription in the presence of cAMP. E. coli catabolite activator protein
    143..173     +  promoter       lac promoter: promoter for the E. coli lac operon
    181..197     +  protein_bind   lac operator: The lac repressor binds to the lac operator to inhibit transcription in E. coli. This inhibition can be relieved by adding lactose or isopropyl-β-D-thiogalactopyranoside (IPTG). lac repressor encoded by lacI
    242..260     +  promoter       T3 promoter: promoter for bacteriophage T3 RNA polymerase
    295..1098    +  misc_feature   HA-L: left homology arm from the adeno-associated virus integration site (AAVS1) within intron 1 of the human PPP1R12C gene
   1155..1458    +  enhancer       CMV enhancer: human cytomegalovirus immediate early enhancer
   1459..1662    +  promoter       CMV promoter: human cytomegalovirus (CMV) immediate early promoter
   1700..3424    +  CDS            AFB2: AFB2_ARATH - Also known as LRF2. Experimental evidence at protein level: Swiss-Prot protein existence level 1. Component of SCF(ASK-cullin-F-box) E3 ubiquitin ligase complexes, which may mediate the ubiquitination and subsequent proteasomal degradation of target proteins. Confers sensitivity to the virulent bacterial pathogen P.syringae (By similarity). Auxin receptor that mediates Aux/IAA proteins proteasomal degradation and auxin- regulated transcription. Involved in embryogenesis regulation by auxin. From Arabidopsis thaliana (Mouse-ear cress).
   3443..3469    +  misc_feature   MCS (fragment): multiple cloning site
   3488..3571    +  CDS            large T antigen (fragment): large T antigen from SV40 (simian virus 40)
   3594..3715    +  polyA_signal   SV40 poly(A) signal: SV40 polyadenylation signal
   3724..4224    +  promoter       hPGK promoter: human phosphoglycerate kinase 1 promoter
   4246..4845    +  CDS            PuroR: puromycin N-acetyltransferase; pac from Streptomyces alboniger; confers resistance to puromycin
   4852..5076    +  polyA_signal   bGH poly(A) signal: bovine growth hormone polyadenylation signal
   5079..5915    +  misc_feature   HA-R: right homology arm from the adeno-associated virus integration site (AAVS1) within intron 1 of the human PPP1R12C gene
   5950..5968    -  promoter       T7 promoter: promoter for bacteriophage T7 RNA polymerase
   5971..6118    +  CDS            lacZα (fragment): LacZα fragment of β-galactosidase; lacZ fragment
   6128..6431    +  CDS            ccdB (fragment): CcdB, a bacterial toxin that poisons DNA gyrase; ccdB; Plasmids containing the ccdB gene cannot be propagated in standard E. coli strains.
   6479..6748    +  CDS            tnpA (fragment): TN5P_ECOLX - Also known as tnp. Experimental evidence at protein level: Swiss-Prot protein existence level 1. Mediates transposition of transposon Tn5 by a 'cut and paste' mechanism. First, the monomeric transposase binds the 19 bp inverted DNA repeats flanking the transposon. Then, dimerization of the DNA- bound transposase creates a synaptic DNA complex. After nicking of the first DNA strand, excision of the transposon proceeds through a series of intermediates. The transposase then mediates the insertion of the transposon at a new site by strand transfer. The activity of the wild- type tran
   6780..7574    +  CDS            NeoR/KanR: aminoglycoside phosphotransferase from Tn5; aph(3')-II (or nptII); confers resistance to neomycin, kanamycin, and G418 (Geneticin®)
   7595..7645    -  misc_feature   bom (fragment): basis of mobility region from pBR322
   7672..7731    +  promoter       AmpR promoter (fragment): bla
   7824..8684    -  CDS            AmpR: β-lactamase; bla; confers resistance to ampicillin, carbenicillin, and related antibiotics
   8685..8737    -  promoter       AmpR promoter (fragment): bla
   8808..9396    +  rep_origin     ori: high-copy-number ColE1/pMB1/pBR322/pUC origin of replication
>Addgene plasmid #140537 | pMK233 (AAVS1 CMV-AtAFB2) | addgene full sequence | sequence record 296251 | Addgene NGS Result
AGCGCCCAATACGCAAACCGCCTCTCCCCGCGCGTTGGCCGATTCATTAATGCAGCTGGCACGACAGGTT
TCCCGACTGGAAAGCGGGCAGTGAGCGCAACGCAATTAATGTGAGTTAGCTCACTCATTAGGCACCCCAG
GCTTTACACTTTATGCTTCCGGCTCGTATGTTGTGTGGAATTGTGAGCGGATAACAATTTCACACAGGAA
ACAGCTATGACCATGATTACGCCAAGCTCAGAATTAACCCTCACTAAAGGGACTAGTCCTGCAGGTTTAA
ACGAATTCGCCCTTTGCTTTCTCTGACCAGCATTCTCTCCCCTGGGCCTGTGCCGCTTTCTGTCTGCAGC
TTGTGGCCTGGGTCACCTCTACGGCTGGCCCAGATCCTTCCCTGCCGCCTCCTTCAGGTTCCGTCTTCCT
CCACTCCCTCTTCCCCTTGCTCTCTGCTGTGTTGCTGCCCAAGGATGCTCTTTCCGGAGCACTTCCTTCT
CGGCGCTGCACCACGTGATGTCCTCTGAGCGGATCCTCCCCGTGTCTGGGTCCTCTCCGGGCATCTCTCC
TCCCTCACCCAACCCCATGCCGTCTTCACTCGCTGGGTTCCCTTTTCCTTCTCCTTCTGGGGCCTGTGCC
ATCTCTCGTTTCTTAGGATGGCCTTCTCCGACGGATGTCTCCCTTGCGTCCCGCCTCCCCTTCTTGTAGG
CCTGCATCATCACCGTTTTTCTGGACAACCCCAAAGTACCCCGTCTCCCTGGCTTTAGCCACCTCTCCAT
CCTCTTGCTTTCTTTGCCTGGACACCCCGTTCTCCTGTGGATTCGGGTCACCTCTCACTCCTTTCATTTG
GGCAGCTCCCCTACCCCCCTTACCTCTCTAGTCTGTGCTAGCTCTTCCAGCCCCCTGTCATGGCATCTTC
CAGGGGTCCGAGAGCTCAGCTAGTCTTCTTCCTCCAACCCGGGCCCCTATGTCCACTTCAGGACAGCATG
TTTGCTGCCTCCAGGGATCCTGTGTCCCCGAGCTGGGACCACCTTATATTCCCAGGGCCGGTTAATGTGG
CTCTGGTTCTGGGTACTTTTATCTGTCCCCTCCACCCCACAGTGGGGCAATTAATAGTAATCAATTACGG
GGTCATTAGTTCATAGCCCATATATGGAGTTCCGCGTTACATAACTTACGGTAAATGGCCCGCCTGGCTG
ACCGCCCAACGACCCCCGCCCATTGACGTCAATAATGACGTATGTTCCCATAGTAACGCCAATAGGGACT
TTCCATTGACGTCAATGGGTGGAGTATTTACGGTAAACTGCCCACTTGGCAGTACATCAAGTGTATCATA
TGCCAAGTACGCCCCCTATTGACGTCAATGACGGTAAATGGCCCGCCTGGCATTATGCCCAGTACATGAC
CTTATGGGACTTTCCTACTTGGCAGTACATCTACGTATTAGTCATCGCTATTACCATGGTGATGCGGTTT
TGGCAGTACATCAATGGGCGTGGATAGCGGTTTGACTCACGGGGATTTCCAAGTCTCCACCCCATTGACG
TCAATGGGAGTTTGTTTTGGCACCAAAATCAACGGGACTTTCCAAAATGTCGTAACAACTCCGCCCCATT
GACGCAAATGGGCGGTAGGCGTGTACGGTGGGAGGTCTATATAAGCAGAGCTGGTTTAGTGAACCGTCAG
ATCCGCTAGCGCTGCCACCATGAACTATTTTCCTGACGAGGTGATTGAGCACGTCTTTGACTTCGTGACC
AGCCACAAGGATCGGAACGCTATTAGCCTGGTGTGCAAGTCATGGTACAAGATCGAGAGATACTCTAGGC
AGAAAGTCTTCATTGGCAACTGTTATGCTATCAACCCCGAGCGGTTGCTGCGGCGGTTCCCCTGCCTGAA
GTCTCTCACCTTGAAGGGGAAGCCCCACTTCGCAGACTTTAACCTGGTGCCACATGAGTGGGGCGGGTTT
GTGCTGCCATGGATTGAGGCCTTGGCCCGGTCCAGGGTGGGGCTGGAGGAGCTTAGGCTCAAGAGAATGG
TGGTCACCGATGAGTCCCTGGAGCTGCTCAGCAGGTCCTTTGTCAACTTCAAGAGCCTCGTGCTCGTCAG
CTGCGAGGGGTTCACCACTGATGGGCTGGCATCTATCGCCGCTAACTGTAGACACCTGAGGGATCTCGAT
CTGCAGGAAAATGAAATCGACGATCACAGAGGGCAGTGGTTGTCATGTTTCCCCGACACTTGCACTACCC
TGGTCACCCTTAACTTTGCCTGCCTGGAGGGCGAAACCAACCTGGTGGCCCTCGAACGGCTGGTGGCAAG
GAGCCCAAACCTCAAATCTTTGAAGCTCAACCGGGCCGTCCCCCTGGATGCTCTGGCTAGGTTGATGGCC
TGCGCCCCTCAGATTGTGGACCTGGGCGTCGGCTCCTACGAGAATGACCCTGACTCCGAGAGCTACCTCA
AGCTGATGGCCGTGATCAAGAAATGTACAAGCTTGAGAAGCCTGTCAGGCTTTCTGGAAGCCGCCCCACA
TTGTCTGTCAGCCTTCCACCCCATTTGCCACAATCTCACAAGCCTGAACCTCTCCTACGCCGCTGAGATC
CATGGCAGCCACCTCATCAAACTGATTCAGCACTGCAAGAAGCTGCAGAGGTTGTGGATTCTGGATAGCA
TCGGAGACAAAGGACTGGAGGTGGTGGCCTCCACCTGCAAAGAGCTGCAGGAGCTGAGGGTGTTTCCCTC
CGACCTGCTCGGGGGGGGGAACACAGCCGTGACAGAGGAAGGCCTGGTGGCCATCTCCGCCGGATGCCCC
AAGTTGCACTCCATCCTGTACTTCTGTCAGCAGATGACTAACGCCGCTCTTGTGACAGTGGCCAAGAACT
GCCCCAACTTTATTAGGTTCAGGTTGTGCATCCTTGAGCCTAACAAGCCTGACCACGTCACAAGTCAGCC
CCTGGACGAGGGCTTCGGGGCAATCGTCAAGGCCTGCAAGTCCCTTAGGCGGCTTAGCCTCTCCGGACTG
CTGACCGACCAGGTCTTCCTTTACATTGGGATGTACGCCAACCAACTGGAGATGCTGAGCATTGCTTTTG
CTGGCGATACAGATAAGGGGATGCTCTACGTGCTCAACGGCTGCAAGAAAATGAAGAAGTTGGAGATCCG
GGATAGCCCTTTCGGAGATACAGCCCTTCTCGCTGATGTGAGCAAGTACGAGACTATGCGCAGTCTGTGG
ATGAGTAGTTGCGAGGTGACACTGTCCGGCTGCAAGCGCCTCGCCGAGAAGGCCCCCTGGCTCAACGTGG
AGATTATCAACGAGAACGACAACAACCGCATGGAGGAAAACGGCCATGAAGGACGGCAGAAGGTCGATAA
GCTGTACCTGTACAGAACCGTCGTCGGGACACGGATGGATGCCCCACCATTTGTGTGGATTTTGTGAGGA
TCCGACGGGCCCGTCGACGGTACCGCGGGCCCGGGATCCACCGGGGCCGCGACTCTAGATCATAATCAGC
CATACCACATTTGTAGAGGTTTTACTTGCTTTAAAAAACCTCCCACACCTCCCCCTGAACCTGAAACATA
AAATGAATGCAATTGTTGTTGTTAACTTGTTTATTGCAGCTTATAATGGTTACAAATAAAGCAATAGCAT
CACAAATTTCACAAATAAAGCATTTTTTTCACTGCATTCTAGTTGTGGTTTGTCCAAACTCATCAATGTA
TCTTAAGTTGGGGTTGCGCCTTTTCCAAGGCAGCCCTGGGTTTGCGCAGGGACGCGGCTGCTCTGGGCGT
GGTTCCGGGAAACGCAGCGGCGCCGACCCTGGGTCTCGCACATTCTTCACGTCCGTTCGCAGCGTCACCC
GGATCTTCGCCGCTACCCTTGTGGGCCCCCCGGCGACGCTTCCTGCTCCGCCCCTAAGTCGGGAAGGTTC
CTTGCGGTTCGCGGCGTGCCGGACGTGACAAACGGAAGCCGCACGTCTCACTAGTACCCTCGCAGACGGA
CAGCGCCAGGGAGCAATGGCAGCGCGCCGACCGCGATGGGCTGTGGCCAATAGCGGCTGCTCAGCAGGGC
GCGCCGAGAGCAGCGGCCGGGAAGGGGCGGTGCGGGAGGCGGGGTGTGGGGCGGTAGTGTGGGCCCTGTT
CCTGCCCGCGCGGTGTTCCGCATTCTGCAAGCCTCCGGAGCGCACGTCGGCAGTCGGCTCCCTCGTTGAC
CGAATCACCGACCTCTCTCCCCAGGGGGATCCACCGGAGCTTACCATGACCGAGTACAAGCCCACGGTGC
GCCTCGCCACCCGCGACGACGTCCCCAGGGCCGTACGCACCCTCGCCGCCGCGTTCGCCGACTACCCCGC
CACGCGCCACACCGTCGATCCGGACCGCCACATCGAGCGGGTCACCGAGCTGCAAGAACTCTTCCTCACG
CGCGTCGGGCTCGACATCGGCAAGGTGTGGGTCGCGGACGACGGCGCCGCGGTGGCGGTCTGGACCACGC
CGGAGAGCGTCGAAGCGGGGGCGGTGTTCGCCGAGATCGGCCCGCGCATGGCCGAGTTGAGCGGTTCCCG
GCTGGCCGCGCAGCAACAGATGGAAGGCCTCCTGGCGCCGCACCGGCCCAAGGAGCCCGCGTGGTTCCTG
GCCACCGTCGGCGTCTCGCCCGACCACCAGGGCAAGGGTCTGGGCAGCGCCGTCGTGCTCCCCGGAGTGG
AGGCGGCCGAGCGCGCCGGGGTGCCCGCCTTCCTGGAGACCTCCGCGCCCCGCAACCTCCCCTTCTACGA
GCGGCTCGGCTTCACCGTCACCGCCGACGTCGAGGTGCCCGAAGGACCGCGCACCTGGTGCATGACCCGC
AAGCCCGGTGCCTGAGGTACCCTGTGCCTTCTAGTTGCCAGCCATCTGTTGTTTGCCCCTCCCCCGTGCC
TTCCTTGACCCTGGAAGGTGCCACTCCCACTGTCCTTTCCTAATAAAATGAGGAAATTGCATCGCATTGT
CTGAGTAGGTGTCATTCTATTCTGGGGGGTGGGGTGGGGCAGGACAGCAAGGGGGAGGATTGGGAAGACA
ATAGCAGGCATGCTGGGGATGCGGTGGGCTCTATGGTTACTAGGGACAGGATTGGTGACAGAAAAGCCCC
ATCCTTAGGCCTCCTCCTTCCTAGTCTCCTGATATTGGGTCTAACCCCCACCTCCTGTTAGGCAGATTCC
TTATCTGGTGACACACCCCCATTTCCTGGAGCCATCTCTCTCCTTGCCAGAACCTCTAAGGTTTGCTTAC
GATGGAGCCAGAGAGGATCCTGGGAGGGAGAGCTTGGCAGGGGGTGGGAGGGAAGGGGGGGATGCGTGAC
CTGCCCGGTTCTCAGTGGCCACCCTGCGCTACCCTCTCCCAGAACCTGAGCTGCTCTGACGCGGCTGTCT
GGTGCGTTTCACTGATCCTGGTGCTGCAGCTTCCTTACACTTCCCAAGAGGAGAAGCAGTTTGGAAAAAC
AAAATCAGAATAAGTTGGTCCTGAGTTCTAACTTTGGCTCTTCACCTTTCTAGTCCCCAATTTATATTGT
TCCTCCGTGCGTCAGTTTTACCTGTGAGATAAGGCCAGTAGCCAGCCCCGTCCTGGCAGGGCTGTGGTGA
GGAGGGGGGTGTCCGTGTGGAAAACTCCCTTTGTGAGAATGGTGCGTCCTAGGTGTTCACCAGGTCGTGG
CCGCCTCTACTCCCTTTCTCTTTCTCCATCCTTCTTTCCTTAAAGAGTCCCCAGTGCTATCTGGGACATA
TTCCTCCGCCCAGAGCAGGGTCCCGCTTCCCTAAGGCCCTGCTCTGGGCTTCTGGGTTTGAGTCCTTGGC
AAGCCCAGGAGAGGCGCTCAGGCTTCCCTGTCCCCCTTCCTCGTCCACCATCTCATGCCCCTGGCTCTCC
TGCCCCTTCCCTACAGGGGTTCCTGGCTCTGCTCTAAGGGCGAATTCGCGGCCGCTAAATTCAATTCGCC
CTATAGTGAGTCGTATTACAATTCACTGGCCGTCGTTTTACAACGTCGTGACTGGGAAAACCCTGGCGTT
ACCCAACTTAATCGCCTTGCAGCACATCCCCCTTTCGCCAGCTGGCGTAATAGCGAAGAGGCCCGCACCG
ATCGCCCTTCCCAACAGTTGCGCAGCCTATACGTACGGCAGTTTAAGGTTTACACCTATAAAAGAGAGAG
CCGTTATCGTCTGTTTGTGGATGTACAGAGTGATATTATTGACACGCCGGGGCGACGGATGGTGATCCCC
CTGGCCAGTGCACGTCTGCTGTCAGATAAAGTCTCCCGTGAACTTTACCCGGTGGTGCATATCGGGGATG
AAAGCTGGCGCATGATGACCACCGATATGGCCAGTGTGCCGGTCTCCGTTATCGGGGAAGAAGTGGCTGA
TCTCAGCCACCGCGAAAATGACATCAAAAACGCCATTAACCTGATGTTCTGGGGAATATAAATGTCAGGC
ATGAGATTATCAAAAAGGATCTTCACCTAGATCCTTTTCACGTAGAAAGCCAGTCCGCAGAAACGGTGCT
GACCCCGGATGAATGTCAGCTACTGGGCTATCTGGACAAGGGAAAACGCAAGCGCAAAGAGAAAGCAGGT
AGCTTGCAGTGGGCTTACATGGCGATAGCTAGACTGGGCGGTTTTATGGACAGCAAGCGAACCGGAATTG
CCAGCTGGGGCGCCCTCTGGTAAGGTTGGGAAGCCCTGCAAAGTAAACTGGATGGCTTTCTTGCCGCCAA
GGATCTGATGGCGCAGGGGATCAAGCTCTGATCAAGAGACAGGATGAGGATCGTTTCGCATGATTGAACA
AGATGGATTGCACGCAGGTTCTCCGGCCGCTTGGGTGGAGAGGCTATTCGGCTATGACTGGGCACAACAG
ACAATCGGCTGCTCTGATGCCGCCGTGTTCCGGCTGTCAGCGCAGGGGCGCCCGGTTCTTTTTGTCAAGA
CCGACCTGTCCGGTGCCCTGAATGAACTGCAAGACGAGGCAGCGCGGCTATCGTGGCTGGCCACGACGGG
CGTTCCTTGCGCAGCTGTGCTCGACGTTGTCACTGAAGCGGGAAGGGACTGGCTGCTATTGGGCGAAGTG
CCGGGGCAGGATCTCCTGTCATCTCACCTTGCTCCTGCCGAGAAAGTATCCATCATGGCTGATGCAATGC
GGCGGCTGCATACGCTTGATCCGGCTACCTGCCCATTCGACCACCAAGCGAAACATCGCATCGAGCGAGC
ACGTACTCGGATGGAAGCCGGTCTTGTCGATCAGGATGATCTGGACGAAGAGCATCAGGGGCTCGCGCCA
GCCGAACTGTTCGCCAGGCTCAAGGCGAGCATGCCCGACGGCGAGGATCTCGTCGTGACCCATGGCGATG
CCTGCTTGCCGAATATCATGGTGGAAAATGGCCGCTTTTCTGGATTCATCGACTGTGGCCGGCTGGGTGT
GGCGGACCGCTATCAGGACATAGCGTTGGCTACCCGTGATATTGCTGAAGAGCTTGGCGGCGAATGGGCT
GACCGCTTCCTCGTGCTTTACGGTATCGCCGCTCCCGATTCGCAGCGCATCGCCTTCTATCGCCTTCTTG
ACGAGTTCTTCTGAATTATTAACGCTTACAATTTCCTGATGCGGTATTTTCTCCTTACGCATCTGTGCGG
TATTTCACACCGCATCAGGTGGCACTTTTCGGGGAAATGTGCGCGGAACCCCTATTTGTTTATTTTTCTA
AATACATTCAAATATGTATCCGCTCATGAGATTATCAAAAAGGATCTTCACCTAGATCCTTTTAAATTAA
AAATGAAGTTTTAAATCAATCTAAAGTATATATGAGTAAACTTGGTCTGACAGTTACCAATGCTTAATCA
GTGAGGCACCTATCTCAGCGATCTGTCTATTTCGTTCATCCATAGTTGCCTGACTCCCCGTCGTGTAGAT
AACTACGATACGGGAGGGCTTACCATCTGGCCCCAGTGCTGCAATGATACCGCGAGACCCACGCTCACCG
GCTCCAGATTTATCAGCAATAAACCAGCCAGCCGGAAGGGCCGAGCGCAGAAGTGGTCCTGCAACTTTAT
CCGCCTCCATCCAGTCTATTAATTGTTGCCGGGAAGCTAGAGTAAGTAGTTCGCCAGTTAATAGTTTGCG
CAACGTTGTTGCCATTGCTACAGGCATCGTGGTGTCACGCTCGTCGTTTGGTATGGCTTCATTCAGCTCC
GGTTCCCAACGATCAAGGCGAGTTACATGATCCCCCATGTTGTGCAAAAAAGCGGTTAGCTCCTTCGGTC
CTCCGATCGTTGTCAGAAGTAAGTTGGCCGCAGTGTTATCACTCATGGTTATGGCAGCACTGCATAATTC
TCTTACTGTCATGCCATCCGTAAGATGCTTTTCTGTGACTGGTGAGTACTCAACCAAGTCATTCTGAGAA
TAGTGTATGCGGCGACCGAGTTGCTCTTGCCCGGCGTCAATACGGGATAATACCGCGCCACATAGCAGAA
CTTTAAAAGTGCTCATCATTGGAAAACGTTCTTCGGGGCGAAAACTCTCAAGGATCTTACCGCTGTTGAG
ATCCAGTTCGATGTAACCCACTCGTGCACCCAACTGATCTTCAGCATCTTTTACTTTCACCAGCGTTTCT
GGGTGAGCAAAAACAGGAAGGCAAAATGCCGCAAAAAAGGGAATAAGGGCGACACGGAAATGTTGAATAC
TCATACTCTTCCTTTTTCAATATTATTGAAGCATTTATCAGGGTTATTGTCTCATGACCAAAATCCCTTA
ACGTGAGTTTTCGTTCCACTGAGCGTCAGACCCCGTAGAAAAGATCAAAGGATCTTCTTGAGATCCTTTT
TTTCTGCGCGTAATCTGCTGCTTGCAAACAAAAAAACCACCGCTACCAGCGGTGGTTTGTTTGCCGGATC
AAGAGCTACCAACTCTTTTTCCGAAGGTAACTGGCTTCAGCAGAGCGCAGATACCAAATACTGTTCTTCT
AGTGTAGCCGTAGTTAGGCCACCACTTCAAGAACTCTGTAGCACCGCCTACATACCTCGCTCTGCTAATC
CTGTTACCAGTGGCTGCTGCCAGTGGCGATAAGTCGTGTCTTACCGGGTTGGACTCAAGACGATAGTTAC
CGGATAAGGCGCAGCGGTCGGGCTGAACGGGGGGTTCGTGCACACAGCCCAGCTTGGAGCGAACGACCTA
CACCGAACTGAGATACCTACAGCGTGAGCTATGAGAAAGCGCCACGCTTCCCGAAGGGAGAAAGGCGGAC
AGGTATCCGGTAAGCGGCAGGGTCGGAACAGGAGAGCGCACGAGGGAGCTTCCAGGGGGAAACGCCTGGT
ATCTTTATAGTCCTGTCGGGTTTCGCCACCTCTGACTTGAGCGTCGATTTTTGTGATGCTCGTCAGGGGG
GCGGAGCCTATGGAAAAACGCCAGCAACGCGGCCTTTTTACGGTTCCTGGCCTTTTGCTGGCCTTTTGCT
CACATGTTCTTTCCTGCGTTATCCCCTGATTCTGTGGATAACCGTATTACCGCCTTTGAGTGAGCTGATA
CCGCTCGCCGCAGCCGAACGACCGAGCGCAGCGAGTCAGTGAGCGAGGAAGCGGAAG
